Addgene plasmid #184066: pT22UbGfpnE4PCh(#301)
Purpose: cyclofen-inducible GFP nuclear relocation in zebrafish permanent transgenic
Depositing lab: Sophie Vriz. Depositing organization: College de France. Publication: Control of Protein Activity and Gene Expression by Cyclofen-OH Uncaging. Zhang W, Hamouri F, Feng Z, Aujard I, Ducos B, Ye S, Weiss S, Volovitch M, Vriz S, Jullien L, Bensimon D. Chembiochem. 2018 Jun 18;19(12):1232-1238. doi: 10.1002/cbic.201700630. Epub 2018 Feb 27. PubMed 29341391.
Backbone
  Vector backbone: pT22i (pT2AL200R150G derivative)
  Backbone manufacturer: modified by M Volovitch from pT2AL200R150 of A Urasaki; Urasaki et al 2006, Genetics 174:639)
  Backbone size w/o insert (bp): 8046
  Vector type: Zebrafish transgenesis (blue eyes)
Growth in bacteria
  Bacterial resistance: Ampicillin, 100 μg/mL
  Growth temperature: 37°C
  Growth strain: DH5alpha
  Copy number: High Copy
Gene/Insert
  Gene/Insert name: eGFP-nls-ERT2-P2A-mCherry
  Species: Aequora victoria (GFP), SV40 (nls), H. sapiens (ERT2), PTV-1 (P2A), Discosoma sp. (mCherry)
  Insert size (bp): 2519
  Mutation: ERT2: G400V, M543A, L544A, deleted 1-281;
  Promoter: Zf-Ubi
  Cloning method: Restriction Enzyme; 5′ cloning site NcoI (not destroyed); 3′ cloning site AscI (not destroyed)
  Sequencing primers: 5′ ubidir; 3′ SVLrev34
Resource information
  A portion of this plasmid was derived from a plasmid made by: synthetic ERT2
Terms and licenses: Academic/Nonprofit Terms; Industry Terms: Not Available to Industry
Depositor comments: eGPF: AAB02572; nls; ERT2: NP_000116; P2A: AIE57569; mCherry: AY678264 (polycistronic mRNA: mCherry cytoplasmic marker of expression) + gCRY:CFP as a marker of transgenesis;
How to cite: pT22UbGfpnE4PCh(#301) was a gift from Sophie Vriz (Addgene plasmid # 184066 ; http://n2t.net/addgene:184066 ; RRID:Addgene_184066)
