[The description below was written by a language model from this plasmid's Addgene catalogue record and pLannotate feature annotations shown in this document.]
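Description:
pT22UbGfpnE4PCh(#301) is a Tol2 transposon-based zebrafish transgenesis plasmid built on pT22i, a modified derivative of the pT2AL200R150G vector, and intended for making permanent transgenic lines. It is maintained in E. coli as a high-copy plasmid through a ColE1/pUC-type origin with ampicillin selection (AmpR under its own bla promoter). The annotation of the roughly 10.6 kb sequence also finds a partial f1 origin and a T3 promoter. Very short hits to CEN4 and lacI are most likely spurious matches rather than functional parts. The Tol2 ends and the promoters are not annotated in the feature table, so their presence rests on the catalogue fields.

The payload is a single open reading frame driven by the zebrafish ubiquitin (Zf-Ubi) promoter and terminated by an SV40 polyadenylation signal. It encodes EGFP fused to an SV40 nuclear localisation signal and to ERT2, followed by a P2A peptide and mCherry. ERT2 is the human estrogen receptor ligand-binding domain lacking residues 1–281 and carrying G400V, M543A and L544A, which makes it responsive to tamoxifen-like ligands such as cyclofen-OH. Without ligand, the fusion is expected to be retained in the cytoplasm. Adding cyclofen, or photo-uncaging a caged form, releases it so that the nls drives GFP into the nucleus. P2A-mediated ribosome skipping yields free mCherry, which serves as a cytoplasmic marker of expression.

A separate, oppositely oriented cassette expresses ECFP with its own SV40 poly(A). According to the depositor it is driven by a gamma-crystallin promoter, giving a "blue eyes" lens marker for identifying transgenic carriers. The construct serves as a visual readout for chemically or optically controlled protein activity in live zebrafish.
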