Features (pLannotate 1.2.2; 13 found; start..end, strand, type, name):
      2..129     +  rep_origin     f1 ori (fragment) (sequence partly withheld): f1 bacteriophage origin of replication; arrow indicates direction of (+) strand synthesis
    150..168     -  promoter       T3 promoter: promoter for bacteriophage T3 RNA polymerase
    397..518     -  polyA_signal   SV40 poly(A) signal: SV40 polyadenylation signal
    538..1251    -  CDS            ECFP: ECFP is a basic (constitutively fluorescent) cyan fluorescent protein published in 1996, derived from Aequorea victoria. It has low acid sensitivity.
   5187..5210    -  misc_feature   CEN4 (fragment): S. cerevisiae CEN4 centromere
   5668..6384    +  CDS            EGFP: EGFP is a basic (constitutively fluorescent) green fluorescent protein published in 1996, derived from Aequorea victoria. It is reported to be a rapidly-maturing weak dimer with moderate acid sensitivity.
   6457..7389    +  CDS            ERT2: mutated ligand-binding domain of the human estrogen receptor (Feil et al., 1997)
   7474..8181    +  CDS            mCherry: mCherry is a basic (constitutively fluorescent) red fluorescent protein published in 2004, derived from Discosoma sp.. It is reported to be a very rapidly-maturing monomer with low acid sensitivity.
   8204..8333    -  polyA_signal   SV40 poly(A) signal: SV40 polyadenylation signal
   8581..8634    -  CDS            lacI (fragment): lac repressor; lacI; The lac repressor binds to the lac operator to inhibit transcription in E. coli. This inhibition can be relieved by adding lactose or isopropyl-β-D-thiogalactopyranoside (IPTG).
   8817..9405    -  rep_origin     ori: high-copy-number ColE1/pMB1/pBR322/pUC origin of replication
   9576..10436   -  CDS            AmpR: β-lactamase; bla; confers resistance to ampicillin, carbenicillin, and related antibiotics
  10437..10541   -  promoter       AmpR promoter: bla
>Addgene plasmid #184066 | pT22UbGfpnE4PCh(#301) | addgene full sequence | sequence record 363963 | Addgene NGS Result
G
[124 nt withheld, positions 2-125]
CGCCCGATACTCCAGCTTTTGTTCCCTTTAGTGAGGGTTAATTGCGCGTTACACAGAGGTGTAAAGTACT
TGAGTAATTTTACTTGATTACTGTACTTAAGTATTATTTTTGGGGATTTTTACTTTACTTGAGTACAATT
AAAAATCAATACTTTTACTTTTACTTAATTACATTTTTTTAGAAAAAAAAGTACTTTTTACTCCTTACAA
TTTTATTTACAGTCAAAAAGTACTTATTTTTTGGAGATCACTTCCTCAGGACCAGACATGATAAGATACA
TTGATGAGTTTGGACAAACCACAACTAGAATGCAGTGAAAAAAATGCTTTATTTGTGAAATTTGTGATGC
TATTGCTTTATTTGTAACCATTATAAGCTGCAATAAACAAGTTGCGTGCGCATTTATTTAAGGTACAGCT
CGTCCATGCCGAGAGTGATCCCGGCGGCGGTCACGAACTCCAGCAGGACCATGTGATCGCGCTTCTCGTT
GGGGTCTTTGCTCAGGGCGGACTGGGTGCTCAGGTAGTGGTTGTCGGGCAGCAGCACGGGGCCGTCGCCG
ATGGGGGTGTTCTGCTGGTAGTGGTCGGCGAGCTGCACGCTGCCGTCCTCGATGTTGTGGCGGATCTTGA
AGTTGGCCTTGATGCCGTTCTTCTGCTTGTCGGCGGTGATATAGACGTTGTGGCTGATGTAGTTGTACTC
CAGCTTGTGCCCCAGGATGTTGCCGTCCTCCTTGAAGTCGATGCCCTTCAGCTCGATGCGGTTCACCAGG
GTGTCGCCCTCGAACTTCACCTCGGCGCGGGTCTTGTAGTTGCCGTCGTCCTTGAAGAAGATGGTGCGCT
CCTGGACGTAGCCTTCGGGCATGGCGGACTTGAAGAAGTCGTGCTGCTTCATGTGGTCGGGGTAGCGGCT
GAAGCACTGCACGCCCCAGGTCAGGGTGGTCACGAGGGTGGGCCAGGGCACGGGCAGCTTGCCGGTGGTG
CAGATGAACTTCAGGGTCAGCTTGCCGTAGGTGGCATCGCCCTCGCCCTCGCCGGACACGCTGAACTTGT
GGCCGTTTACGTCGCCGTCCAGCTCGACCAGGATGGGCACCACCCCGGTGAACAGCTCCTCGCCCTTGCT
CACCATGTCGGCTGGCGACCGGTGGATCATCCCCCGCAAGTCTGACTGAGTGGAAGTTTCAGTTCAATGG
AAGGGAGAAAAGAGCCAGCCTTTATATATGTCATGTATTGCTGCTGTCTGCATGCGATGAACCTAGAGCT
TACTTTTTCTGTCAAGTAAGGCAAAAGCAGAGAACCTTTGTCTTGCATTGTGTTTGATGTTGTGCTGTGA
CAGTCATTTCTTAGTTCATGCTGGTACTTTTGTTCCATAGCTTTACCCAAAGAGTTATCCAGCATTCCCA
GTTATTCCAAAAACTCAATGTCACAAATTTTCCAGTCCATTGCTTAGCAGCGTTGACCCCGGAGACCCTG
ATGTGGTAATTTACAGTGCAATTCAGTTGCTGGTCCAAACACTTTGTAACAGTTTAAAGAATTGTGGTTA
CTAGTAAATCCTTAATTTGGCATCATCTAGGTGTCATTCTTTGCCACTTTTGAATCACACAAATGAACCA
AACAATGGTTAGCTAGCATCAAACATTTACCAAATAATCTCATCAGTGTCACCCCAATGTTTAAGAAGCC
ACATTTTATGTCCCCAGATATATTAATATTATTTTATATATAATTTAAAATAGTAATGTGGTGTTACTGT
ATTTGTCATATAACGCAATATATACAGTATGTCTTTATCTGTATCAATTTTGTGGTCACACCATCAATAA
ACTCCAGTTTAATTATTTAAAATTGGGTAGTGATAACCATATAAAGGAACAGTGGCTAGTTCCATGTTGT
AGCTCCCAACCTGCTTTCAGGTGATCCATGCAGTGTCGTATAAAAAGGTAACAATTTTTAACCTTGGAAA
GCAAGTACACTTAAGGTCCCAGATCTGAAGCTACCCCTAACACACTATTCTACACACAGAAAATGCTCTT
CACTAGGTCGAGACCAGCAAAGTTCTAGAATTTGTCGAAACATTTATGTTATATATTTCCTGAAAAAAAT
TCTGAGTAAGTTCTTAAGTGTTATTGCCAGCAACATAAACAACAGACGGCAAAATGAATAAATGATAACA
AAGCAGTAGGCTTAAATAAACCTAATTTTTATAGGCTGTTCTCTACAACCCTCAAACAGTGATTAGTTTT
GTACTTATAAACTTGCCCTTTCATTCATATTTCAAGAAAATTGGTTCAGAAGATCTGGATATTCTAGCAG
TTGTTCAAGCTCATGGAGGGATCAGTGACCTGATTCCACAATGACTAGGCCTAATCCAGAAATTAGATGA
CTGTCAACATAAAAAGGCACAGCACTCACTAGCTGCCCTATATATTTTATTATATTTTACATATATTATT
TTATTTATTTAGCTCTGAGTGCTGTACTTTCTGGTTAAAGAAAACTGCTTACAACAGCTAACCTGTACTA
CCTCAGGCTCAGGGAATTTGGAACAGGTTTGTCTGGTTTGTTTCTTTAACCATGCATGCTTGTTTTCAAC
TATGGCAACACAGTCACATGGGACATTACAGAAATGATTTGTCGATGACATGCGACTTTTCTTTAATAAA
GCGCAAAGATCCCAAAAAGCAAACTTTTAACAAAAATCATATAATTATATTTTCAATCCAGCTTTGTAGC
AACTTTGTGCTGCTGTTCACTCAGCAACAGATAGTCAGTATAAGGTCAGTGTGTCTCAAAGCAGTGCCAT
CTGTTTCACACATTGCGTTCTATATATAAGTGTGCTGGTTGACACGACACTGTATAAGGCCTAGGCTAAA
ACACAAACAATGTAGAATGACACTGTGTTTTTTTTGTAAACAAATGTTGTTTTTGGTTAAACATCTTTGT
GAAAACATCCTCCTGTCATGTATTTGCTATATTCAAATGTTAAACCCGTGCAGAATAGAACATATACAAA
AAAAAACAACACAACACATTTTTAAACATTATTAAATATCAAGTATTGCTGGCAGTTCTGTTTCTGTTTT
ACAGTACCCTTTGCCACAGTTCTCCGCTTTTCCTGGTCCAGATTCCACAAGTCTGATTCACCAATAGCAA
AGCGAATAAACAACCAAAGCAGCCAATCACTGCTTGTAGACTGTCCTGCGAGACCGGCCCATTCCAGCAC
ATTCTGGAAACTTCCTTTATATGATAATTATAAATACATTTAAATTATTGATACAAAACATGTAATTCCT
AGAACATAACCATAGCAATCATTAGTTTTCAGGGTAATTATGTATTTTTAGGATTTGACTGCGGAAAGAT
CTGGTCATGTGACGTCTCATGAACGTCACGGCCCTGGGTTTCTATAAATACAGTAGGACTCTCGACCATC
GGCAGATTTTTCGAAGAAGAAGATCAGTTTCAGGAGCCGTACTGTTCCGTTTCAACGCAAATATTAACGG
TAAGAGCGAATTTCCTAGTTTGTTTTCATGCCATTCTTTAAAACCATAGCGTATTACTTTAATTATAGTA
AACTTTCGCTTTCTTTATTACAAGAGACGTTTTGTGTTGATTCTCCGCGGACATTTTCGGTCAGACAATC
AGAAAATGACCGCGGAGGACCAGTAACTTGCATTACACGTAAGTTAAATCTTCGTGTATTAAAATGGTTA
GGTTGTTAACGTCAAATAGGTTACCGTGTTTGCGTGTGATCAGGTTGGTTTTGTTAGATTTTTGTCAGTA
TTTTTAATTTATTTGTTTTAGTTTATTTATTTTTTTTGCTGAATCATAGTTTGTGAACAAAGAACCCGGA
TGTTACATACAGTACAGCCGCCATGTTACAGAGAGTTATAACTTAATCATTTTAAAAATAATTTTGCCTT
ACTTTTAGTTTGTCATGTTGAGAAATGAGGAAATGTTAAAATGAGGAAATATCCAATTAATTTAATATAT
CAAAATAATCCATGATTACAATGCACTGAACTGGAGAAAATTAAGATGTTTTCTAGTGTCATGAAACAAA
TGTAAGAGATGTACATTGTAGATGTTTTATGTCAAGAATTGGCTAGTTGATGCAGCATACTGGCGATACT
CAGTTGTAATAACAGTAACGTTACATGTTAATAGACTACTGAGTATGCTGTTCTGTCTATGTATGCTCTG
TAAGCTACGAGAAGGACTTTTTTAAACAGTAAAGGGTGCAATATTTTTACAAATTGAATTAAATAAAGGC
TGTCTATTAAGTAATATGCTTGATATTTTTCTTACTTGATCGGAAATAAGAAAAAATATAAACGTTGTTG
CTCTAAAAATCCTAGTTCAGTTTAGCCAACCACAAATACCTTTTTGTTCCTCCAACAGTTTTTTTTTCTT
CTCTATAATATTTGGCAGTCTATAGTACTCCAAATGTTTCCCCACAGTCTAACTAATTGGTACAGCCAAA
ATCATGACACTTATTGCAATAATAATTTTGGTTCATTGGCATTGTTGATAGCCTGTGCCACTAATATGGT
CGATTGATCATGCTTCAGGAAGAAAACTATATTGTTTGATGTAAGATTATTAAATCTTCACCTGCTTCCA
TTACAAACTATTCCCATCTTATTGAATTCTGGTATGTCTTAAAGGATTAGTTCACTTCCCAAATCAAAAT
TTACTTAGCCTTTTTTCATCCATGATCCCTTTTTTTCATCATTAATGAAGAAATTGTTTTTGAAAAAGTT
TCAAGATTTTTTTCTCTATATTGTGGAGCTTGTTAGTTTAAAATTCCAAAATGCAATATGTGGCTTCAAA
TGGTTCTAAATGATCCCAGTCAAGGAATAACAGTCTTATCTAATGAAACCATTAGACCTTTAAAAATAAA
AAAAATAAAAGTATTTATTTTTAAATGACTGAGTGATTAAGTTGAATTTCAGCGTTTCCTTACTGTGTAG
AAGTCCTTCCTTACTGGCCCCACCCTTTGGTTCTCTGCCAATCTGCTACCTAATGTAATGTTGTGGAACA
TTATTATTCTTTATTTCTTAATTTTTTATTTTTTATTTTAAAACAATGTAAACTGCACAGATGTGCAGTT
TGTTTAAAATGGCCAATGCTTTGGAAATGCATGACATAATTAGATTTCATGATGCACAAAGCCAAATCTC
AGAGCTTGTGCAAAATGAGCTATCATTTCACTAGGTAAGACCCTAAATTTTCATATAGGATCATTTGGAC
AATTTTGCTGCAGGTAAAATGCATTCTATAGTCCACTGTCAGCCATTGTTTTGGATAGTATTTATTTTTC
TCTACAAGTATAGTCAATAGTTTTCTATTATTTTAAAGGTTTGTAACATTTAAGGGTGACCAAATGCAAA
GTAAAATTTCATTTTCGGGTGAACTATCTCGTTTAACATGGGAGAAGTGCAAAACATACATTATTGGCTA
GAACATTGTAGTATTTTTTAAATGGAAATGTGTGATTGCTAATCTTACTTTGAATTTGTTTACAGGGATC
CCGGTCGCCACCATGGTGAGCAAGGGCGAGGAGCTGTTCACCGGGGTGGTGCCCATCCTGGTCGAGCTGG
ACGGCGACGTAAACGGCCACAAGTTCAGCGTGTCCGGCGAGGGCGAGGGCGATGCCACCTACGGCAAGCT
GACCCTGAAGTTCATCTGCACCACCGGCAAGCTGCCCGTGCCCTGGCCCACCCTCGTGACCACCCTGACC
TACGGCGTGCAGTGCTTCAGCCGCTACCCCGACCACATGAAGCAGCACGACTTCTTCAAGTCCGCCATGC
CCGAAGGCTACGTCCAGGAGCGCACCATCTTCTTCAAGGACGACGGCAACTACAAGACCCGCGCCGAGGT
GAAGTTCGAGGGCGACACCCTGGTGAACCGCATCGAGCTGAAGGGCATCGACTTCAAGGAGGACGGCAAC
ATCCTGGGGCACAAGCTGGAGTACAACTACAACAGCCACAACGTCTATATCATGGCCGACAAGCAGAAGA
ACGGCATCAAGGTGAACTTCAAGATCCGCCACAACATCGAGGACGGCAGCGTGCAGCTCGCCGACCACTA
CCAGCAGAACACCCCCATCGGCGACGGCCCCGTGCTGCTGCCCGACAACCACTACCTGAGCACCCAGTCC
GCCCTGAGCAAAGACCCCAACGAGAAGCGCGATCACATGGTCCTGCTGGAGTTCGTGACCGCCGCCGGGA
TCACTCTCGGCATGGACGAGCTGTACAGGATCCCCAAGAAGAAGCGCAAGGTGGCGCCCGGGCCAGAGAA
CCTGTACTTCCAGGGGCTCGAGCCCTCTGCCGGAGACATGAGAGCTGCAAACCTTTGGCCGAGCCCGCTG
ATGATTAAACGCTCTAAGAAGAACAGCCTGGCCTTGTCCCTGACCGCCGACCAGATGGTCAGTGCCTTGT
TGGATGCCGAGCCCCCCATACTCTATTCCGAGTATGATCCTACCAGACCCTTCAGTGAGGCTTCGATGAT
GGGCTTACTGACCAACCTGGCAGACAGGGAGCTGGTTCACATGATTAACTGGGCCAAGAGGGTGCCAGGC
TTTGTGGATTTGACCCTCCACGATCAGGTCCACCTCCTAGAATGTGCCTGGCTAGAGATCCTGATGATTG
GTCTCGTCTGGCGCAGCATGGAGCACCCAGTGAAGCTACTGTTTGCTCCTAACTTGCTCTTGGACAGGAA
CCAGGGAAAATGTGTAGAGGGCATGGTGGAGATTTTCGACATGCTGCTGGCTACATCATCTCGGTTCCGC
ATGATGAATCTGCAGGGAGAGGAATTTGTGTGCCTCAAATCTATTATTTTGCTTAATTCTGGAGTTTACA
CATTTCTGTCCAGCACCCTGAAGTCTCTGGAGGAAAAGGACCATATCCATCGAGTGCTGGACAAGATCAC
AGACACTTTGATTCACCTGATGGCTAAGGCTGGCCTGACCCTGCAGCAGCAGCATCAGAGACTCGCACAG
CTTCTCCTGATCCTCTCCCACATCAGGCACATGAGTAACAAAGGCATGGAGCATCTGTACTCTATGAAGT
GCAAGAACGTGGTGCCCCTCTATGATCTGCTGCTGGAGGCGGCGGACGCTCACCGCCTACATGCGCCCAC
TAGCCGTGGAGGGGCATCCGTGGAGGAAACAGACCAAAGCCACTTGGCTACTGCGGGCTCTACTTCATCT
CATTCCTTGCAAAAGTATTACATCACGGGGGAGGCAGAGGGTTTCCCTGCCACAGCACCAGGTTCCGGCA
GCGCTACAAACTTCTCTCTGCTCAAGCAGGCTGGAGATGTGGAAGAAAACCCTGGGCCCGAAGACGGCAT
GGTGAGCAAGGGCGAGGAGGATAACATGGCTATCATCAAGGAGTTCATGCGCTTCAAGGTTCACATGGAG
GGCTCCGTGAACGGCCACGAGTTCGAGATCGAGGGCGAGGGCGAGGGCCGCCCCTACGAGGGCACCCAGA
CCGCCAAGCTGAAGGTGACAAAGGGCGGCCCCCTGCCCTTCGCCTGGGACATCCTGAGCCCTCAGTTCAT
GTACGGCTCCAAAGCCTACGTGAAGCACCCCGCCGACATCCCCGACTACTTGAAGCTGTCTTTCCCAGAG
GGCTTCAAGTGGGAGCGCGTGATGAACTTCGAGGACGGCGGCGTGGTGACAGTGACCCAGGACTCTTCTC
TGCAGGACGGCGAGTTTATCTACAAGGTGAAGCTGCGCGGCACCAACTTCCCCTCCGACGGCCCCGTAAT
GCAGAAGAAAACTATGGGATGGGAGGCTTCTTCCGAGCGGATGTACCCAGAGGACGGAGCCCTGAAGGGC
GAGATCAAGCAGAGGCTGAAGCTGAAGGACGGCGGCCACTACGATGCCGAGGTCAAGACCACCTACAAGG
CCAAGAAGCCCGTGCAACTGCCCGGAGCCTACAACGTCAACATCAAGTTGGACATCACCTCCCACAACGA
GGACTACACCATCGTGGAACAGTACGAACGCGCCGAGGGCCGCCACAGCACCGGCGGCATGGACGAGCTG
TACAAGTAAGGCGCGCCGATATCTACGTAGACATGATAAGATACATTGATGAGTTTGGACAAACCACAAC
TAGAATGCAGTGAAAAAAATGCTTTATTTGTGAAATTTGTGATGCTATTGCTTTATTTGTAACCATATTA
AGCTGCAATAAACAAGTTAACAACAACAATTGCATTCATTTTATGTTTCAGGTTCAGGGGGAGGTGTGGG
AGGTTTTTTCCTGCAGGACTCTAGTCGCGGCCGCTCTTCCGCTAATACTCAAGTACAATTTTAATGGAGT
ACTTTTTTACTTTTACTCAAGTAAGATTCTAGCCAGATACTTTTACTTTTAATTGAGTAAAATTTTCCCT
AAGTACTTGTACTTTCACTTGAGTAAAATTTTTGAGTACTTTTTACACCTCTGCCCTGCATTAATGAATC
GGCCAACGCGCGGGGAGAGGCGGTTTGCGTATTGGGCGCTCTTCCGCTTCCTCGCTCACTGACTCGCTGC
GCTCGGTCGTTCGGCTGCGGCGAGCGGTATCAGCTCACTCAAAGGCGGTAATACGGTTATCCACAGAATC
AGGGGATAACGCAGGAAAGAACATGTGAGCAAAAGGCCAGCAAAAGGCCAGGAACCGTAAAAAGGCCGCG
TTGCTGGCGTTTTTCCATAGGCTCCGCCCCCCTGACGAGCATCACAAAAATCGACGCTCAAGTCAGAGGT
GGCGAAACCCGACAGGACTATAAAGATACCAGGCGTTTCCCCCTGGAAGCTCCCTCGTGCGCTCTCCTGT
TCCGACCCTGCCGCTTACCGGATACCTGTCCGCCTTTCTCCCTTCGGGAAGCGTGGCGCTTTCTCATAGC
TCACGCTGTAGGTATCTCAGTTCGGTGTAGGTCGTTCGCTCCAAGCTGGGCTGTGTGCACGAACCCCCCG
TTCAGCCCGACCGCTGCGCCTTATCCGGTAACTATCGTCTTGAGTCCAACCCGGTAAGACACGACTTATC
GCCACTGGCAGCAGCCACTGGTAACAGGATTAGCAGAGCGAGGTATGTAGGCGGTGCTACAGAGTTCTTG
AAGTGGTGGCCTAACTACGGCTACACTAGAAGAACAGTATTTGGTATCTGCGCTCTGCTGAAGCCAGTTA
CCTTCGGAAAAAGAGTTGGTAGCTCTTGATCCGGCAAACAAACCACCGCTGGTAGCGGTGGTTTTTTTGT
TTGCAAGCAGCAGATTACGCGCAGAAAAAAAGGATCTCAAGAAGATCCTTTGATCTTTTCTACGGGGTCT
GACGCTCAGTGGAACGAAAACTCACGTTAAGGGATTTTGGTCATGAGATTATCAAAAAGGATCTTCACCT
AGATCCTTTTAAATTAAAAATGAAGTTTTAAATCAATCTAAAGTATATATGAGTAAACTTGGTCTGACAG
TTACCAATGCTTAATCAGTGAGGCACCTATCTCAGCGATCTGTCTATTTCGTTCATCCATAGTTGCCTGA
CTCCCCGTCGTGTAGATAACTACGATACGGGAGGGCTTACCATCTGGCCCCAGTGCTGCAATGATACCGC
GAGACCCACGCTCACCGGCTCCAGATTTATCAGCAATAAACCAGCCAGCCGGAAGGGCCGAGCGCAGAAG
TGGTCCTGCAACTTTATCCGCCTCCATCCAGTCTATTAATTGTTGCCGGGAAGCTAGAGTAAGTAGTTCG
CCAGTTAATAGTTTGCGCAACGTTGTTGCCATTGCTACAGGCATCGTGGTGTCACGCTCGTCGTTTGGTA
TGGCTTCATTCAGCTCCGGTTCCCAACGATCAAGGCGAGTTACATGATCCCCCATGTTGTGCAAAAAAGC
GGTTAGCTCCTTCGGTCCTCCGATCGTTGTCAGAAGTAAGTTGGCCGCAGTGTTATCACTCATGGTTATG
GCAGCACTGCATAATTCTCTTACTGTCATGCCATCCGTAAGATGCTTTTCTGTGACTGGTGAGTACTCAA
CCAAGTCATTCTGAGAATAGTGTATGCGGCGACCGAGTTGCTCTTGCCCGGCGTCAATACGGGATAATAC
CGCGCCACATAGCAGAACTTTAAAAGTGCTCATCATTGGAAAACGTTCTTCGGGGCGAAAACTCTCAAGG
ATCTTACCGCTGTTGAGATCCAGTTCGATGTAACCCACTCGTGCACCCAACTGATCTTCAGCATCTTTTA
CTTTCACCAGCGTTTCTGGGTGAGCAAAAACAGGAAGGCAAAATGCCGCAAAAAAGGGAATAAGGGCGAC
ACGGAAATGTTGAATACTCATACTCTTCCTTTTTCAATATTATTGAAGCATTTATCAGGGTTATTGTCTC
ATGAGCGGATACATATTTGAATGTATTTAGAAAAATAAACAAATAGGGGTTCCGCGCACATTTCCCCGAA
AAGTGCCACCT
